Addgene plasmid #46264: pET15b/EYFP-GgVcl 1-851
Depositing lab: Susan Craig. Depositing organization: Johns Hopkins University and School of Medicine. Publication: Two distinct head-tail interfaces cooperate to suppress activation of vinculin by talin. Cohen DM, Chen H, Johnson RP, Choudhury B, Craig SW. J Biol Chem. 2005 Apr 29;280(17):17109-17. Epub 2005 Feb 22. 10.1074/jbc.M414704200 PubMed 15728584.
Backbone
  Vector backbone: pET-15b
  Backbone manufacturer: EMD
  Backbone size w/o insert (bp): 5700
  Total vector size (bp): 9017
  Vector type: Bacterial Expression
Growth in bacteria
  Bacterial resistance: Ampicillin, 100 μg/mL
  Growth temperature: 37°C
  Growth strain: DH5alpha
  Copy number: High Copy
Gene/Insert
  Gene/Insert name: Vcl 1-851 (alt names: Vinculin; Vcl)
  Species: G. gallus (chicken)
  Insert size (bp): 2550
  Mutation: aa 1-851 (aka Vh) head domain
  GenBank ID: NM_205441.1
  Entrez Gene: VCL (a.k.a. VINC1)
  Promoter: T7
  Tag / fusion protein: His (N terminal on backbone); EYFP (N terminal on insert)
  Cloning method: Restriction Enzyme; 5′ cloning site Nde1 (not destroyed); 3′ cloning site Xho1 (not destroyed)
  Sequencing primers: 5′ T7; 3′ T7 terminal
Terms and licenses: Academic/Nonprofit Terms; Industry Terms: Not Available to Industry
Depositor comments: EYFP was PCR amplified to introduce NdeI site at both 5' and 3' ends. The NdeI flanked EYFP was inserted into NdeI site of pET15b/Vh1-851 (Addgene plasmid 46172), cloned between NdeI and XhoI. Plasmid contains a 12-residue spacer between the EYFP and vinculin domain.
How to cite: pET15b/EYFP-GgVcl 1-851 was a gift from Susan Craig (Addgene plasmid # 46264 ; http://n2t.net/addgene:46264 ; RRID:Addgene_46264)
