[The description below was written by a language model from this plasmid's Addgene catalogue record and pLannotate feature annotations shown in this document.]
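Description:
pET15b/EYFP-GgVcl 1-851 is a 9,017 bp bacterial expression plasmid built on the pET-15b backbone for producing a fluorescently labelled chicken vinculin head domain in E. coli. It is propagated through a ColE1/pBR322-type origin and selected with ampicillin via the bla gene. The catalogue lists it as high copy, although the feature table also shows the pBR322-derived bom region and the rop gene, which normally moderates copy number. Remnant fragments of the tetracycline resistance gene and its promoter flank the expression region. These are leftovers of the pBR322 lineage, not functional markers.

The expression cassette uses a T7 promoter followed by a lac operator and the phage T7 gene 10 ribosome binding site. A backbone-encoded lacI gene supplies repressor, so transcription requires T7 RNA polymerase and is inducible with IPTG. The open reading frame starts with the backbone's N-terminal His tag (annotated by the software as a fragment of a composite 6xHis-containing tag) and a thrombin cleavage site. EYFP comes next, then a 12-residue spacer and Gallus gallus vinculin residues 1-851, the head domain known as Vh. A T7 terminator closes the unit. The automated annotation labels the vinculin segment by its mouse homologue and calls a short downstream stretch a solubility-tag fragment, but the catalogue identifies the insert as chicken.

According to the depositor, the plasmid was made by inserting an NdeI-flanked EYFP PCR product into the NdeI site of a parental pET15b vinculin-head construct cloned between NdeI and XhoI. The associated publication studies how vinculin head-tail interfaces suppress its activation by talin. This fits a use in purifying a His-tagged, EYFP-labelled Vh for fluorescence-based binding studies, though the record does not state the specific assay.
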