Features (pLannotate 1.2.2; 22 found; start..end, strand, type, name):
    104..208     +  promoter       AmpR promoter: bla
    209..1069    +  CDS            AmpR: β-lactamase; bla; confers resistance to ampicillin, carbenicillin, and related antibiotics
   1240..1828    +  rep_origin     ori: high-copy-number ColE1/pMB1/pBR322/pUC origin of replication
   2014..2156    -  misc_feature   bom: basis of mobility region from pBR322
   2258..2449    -  CDS            rop: Rop protein, which maintains plasmids at low copy number; rop
   2466..2846    +  CDS            YPB1_ECOLX: Protein predicted: Swiss-Prot protein existence level 4. From Escherichia coli.
   3088..3712    -  CDS            TcR (fragment): tetracycline efflux protein; tet; confers resistance to tetracycline
   3727..3748    -  protein_bind   CAP binding site: CAP binding activates transcription in the presence of cAMP. E. coli catabolite activator protein
   3761..4843    -  CDS            lacI: lac repressor; lacI; The lac repressor binds to the lac operator to inhibit transcription in E. coli. This inhibition can be relieved by adding lactose or isopropyl-β-D-thiogalactopyranoside (IPTG).
   4844..4921    -  promoter       lacI promoter: lacI
   4929..5208    -  CDS            TcR (fragment): tetracycline efflux protein; tet; confers resistance to tetracycline
   5230..5248    +  promoter       T7 promoter: promoter for bacteriophage T7 RNA polymerase
   5249..5273    +  protein_bind   lac operator: The lac repressor binds to the lac operator to inhibit transcription in E. coli. This inhibition can be relieved by adding lactose or isopropyl-β-D-thiogalactopyranoside (IPTG). lac repressor encoded by lacI
   5288..5310    +  RBS            RBS: efficient ribosome binding site from bacteriophage T7 gene 10 (Olins and Rangwala, 1989)
   5329..5345    +  CDS            capTEV™ (fragment): composite tag for in vivo biotinylation, TEV protease cleavage, and 6xHis tagging
   5356..5373    +  CDS            thrombin site: thrombin recognition and cleavage site
   5377..6093    +  CDS            EYFP: EYFP is a basic (constitutively fluorescent) green/yellow fluorescent protein published in 1996, derived from Aequorea victoria. It is reported to be a very rapidly-maturing weak dimer with high acid sensitivity.
   6133..8685    +  CDS            Vcl (fragment): VINC_MOUSE - Experimental evidence at protein level: Swiss-Prot protein existence level 1. Actin filament (F-actin)-binding protein involved in cell- matrix adhesion and cell-cell adhesion. Regulates cell-surface E- cadherin expression and potentiates mechanosensing by the E-cadherin complex. May also play important roles in cell morphology and locomotion (By similarity). From Mus musculus (Mouse).
   8701..8750    +  CDS            SET1 (fragment): solubility-enhancement tag derived from T7 phage gene 10B
   8758..8805    +  terminator     T7 terminator: transcription terminator for bacteriophage T7 RNA polymerase
   8828..8932    -  CDS            TcR (fragment): tetracycline efflux protein; tet; confers resistance to tetracycline
   8980..9008    -  promoter       tet promoter: E. coli promoter for tetracycline efflux protein gene
>Addgene plasmid #46264 | pET15b/EYFP-GgVcl 1-851 | depositor full sequence | sequence record 65138 | pET15b/EYFP-GgVcl 1-851 sequence 9017 bps
TTCTTGAAGACGAAAGGGCCTCGTGATACGCCTATTTTTATAGGTTAATGTCATGATAATAATGGTTTCT
TAGACGTCAGGTGGCACTTTTCGGGGAAATGTGCGCGGAACCCCTATTTGTTTATTTTTCTAAATACATT
CAAATATGTATCCGCTCATGAGACAATAACCCTGATAAATGCTTCAATAATATTGAAAAAGGAAGAGTAT
GAGTATTCAACATTTCCGTGTCGCCCTTATTCCCTTTTTTGCGGCATTTTGCCTTCCTGTTTTTGCTCAC
CCAGAAACGCTGGTGAAAGTAAAAGATGCTGAAGATCAGTTGGGTGCACGAGTGGGTTACATCGAACTGG
ATCTCAACAGCGGTAAGATCCTTGAGAGTTTTCGCCCCGAAGAACGTTTTCCAATGATGAGCACTTTTAA
AGTTCTGCTATGTGGCGCGGTATTATCCCGTGTTGACGCCGGGCAAGAGCAACTCGGTCGCCGCATACAC
TATTCTCAGAATGACTTGGTTGAGTACTCACCAGTCACAGAAAAGCATCTTACGGATGGCATGACAGTAA
GAGAATTATGCAGTGCTGCCATAACCATGAGTGATAACACTGCGGCCAACTTACTTCTGACAACGATCGG
AGGACCGAAGGAGCTAACCGCTTTTTTGCACAACATGGGGGATCATGTAACTCGCCTTGATCGTTGGGAA
CCGGAGCTGAATGAAGCCATACCAAACGACGAGCGTGACACCACGATGCCTGCAGCAATGGCAACAACGT
TGCGCAAACTATTAACTGGCGAACTACTTACTCTAGCTTCCCGGCAACAATTAATAGACTGGATGGAGGC
GGATAAAGTTGCAGGACCACTTCTGCGCTCGGCCCTTCCGGCTGGCTGGTTTATTGCTGATAAATCTGGA
GCCGGTGAGCGTGGGTCTCGCGGTATCATTGCAGCACTGGGGCCAGATGGTAAGCCCTCCCGTATCGTAG
TTATCTACACGACGGGGAGTCAGGCAACTATGGATGAACGAAATAGACAGATCGCTGAGATAGGTGCCTC
ACTGATTAAGCATTGGTAACTGTCAGACCAAGTTTACTCATATATACTTTAGATTGATTTAAAACTTCAT
TTTTAATTTAAAAGGATCTAGGTGAAGATCCTTTTTGATAATCTCATGACCAAAATCCCTTAACGTGAGT
TTTCGTTCCACTGAGCGTCAGACCCCGTAGAAAAGATCAAAGGATCTTCTTGAGATCCTTTTTTTCTGCG
CGTAATCTGCTGCTTGCAAACAAAAAAACCACCGCTACCAGCGGTGGTTTGTTTGCCGGATCAAGAGCTA
CCAACTCTTTTTCCGAAGGTAACTGGCTTCAGCAGAGCGCAGATACCAAATACTGTCCTTCTAGTGTAGC
CGTAGTTAGGCCACCACTTCAAGAACTCTGTAGCACCGCCTACATACCTCGCTCTGCTAATCCTGTTACC
AGTGGCTGCTGCCAGTGGCGATAAGTCGTGTCTTACCGGGTTGGACTCAAGACGATAGTTACCGGATAAG
GCGCAGCGGTCGGGCTGAACGGGGGGTTCGTGCACACAGCCCAGCTTGGAGCGAACGACCTACACCGAAC
TGAGATACCTACAGCGTGAGCTATGAGAAAGCGCCACGCTTCCCGAAGGGAGAAAGGCGGACAGGTATCC
GGTAAGCGGCAGGGTCGGAACAGGAGAGCGCACGAGGGAGCTTCCAGGGGGAAACGCCTGGTATCTTTAT
AGTCCTGTCGGGTTTCGCCACCTCTGACTTGAGCGTCGATTTTTGTGATGCTCGTCAGGGGGGCGGAGCC
TATGGAAAAACGCCAGCAACGCGGCCTTTTTACGGTTCCTGGCCTTTTGCTGGCCTTTTGCTCACATGTT
CTTTCCTGCGTTATCCCCTGATTCTGTGGATAACCGTATTACCGCCTTTGAGTGAGCTGATACCGCTCGC
CGCAGCCGAACGACCGAGCGCAGCGAGTCAGTGAGCGAGGAAGCGGAAGAGCGCCTGATGCGGTATTTTC
TCCTTACGCATCTGTGCGGTATTTCACACCGCATATATGGTGCACTCTCAGTACAATCTGCTCTGATGCC
GCATAGTTAAGCCAGTATACACTCCGCTATCGCTACGTGACTGGGTCATGGCTGCGCCCCGACACCCGCC
AACACCCGCTGACGCGCCCTGACGGGCTTGTCTGCTCCCGGCATCCGCTTACAGACAAGCTGTGACCGTC
TCCGGGAGCTGCATGTGTCAGAGGTTTTCACCGTCATCACCGAAACGCGCGAGGCAGCTGCGGTAAAGCT
CATCAGCGTGGTCGTGAAGCGATTCACAGATGTCTGCCTGTTCATCCGCGTCCAGCTCGTTGAGTTTCTC
CAGAAGCGTTAATGTCTGGCTTCTGATAAAGCGGGCCATGTTAAGGGCGGTTTTTTCCTGTTTGGTCACT
GATGCCTCCGTGTAAGGGGGATTTCTGTTCATGGGGGTAATGATACCGATGAAACGAGAGAGGATGCTCA
CGATACGGGTTACTGATGATGAACATGCCCGGTTACTGGAACGTTGTGAGGGTAAACAACTGGCGGTATG
GATGCGGCGGGACCAGAGAAAAATCACTCAGGGTCAATGCCAGCGCTTCGTTAATACAGATGTAGGTGTT
CCACAGGGTAGCCAGCAGCATCCTGCGATGCAGATCCGGAACATAATGGTGCAGGGCGCTGACTTCCGCG
TTTCCAGACTTTACGAAACACGGAAACCGAAGACCATTCATGTTGTTGCTCAGGTCGCAGACGTTTTGCA
GCAGCAGTCGCTTCACGTTCGCTCGCGTATCGGTGATTCATTCTGCTAACCAGTAAGGCAACCCCGCCAG
CCTAGCCGGGTCCTCAACGACAGGAGCACGATCATGCGCACCCGTGGCCAGGACCCAACGCTGCCCGAGA
TGCGCCGCGTGCGGCTGCTGGAGATGGCGGACGCGATGGATATGTTCTGCCAAGGGTTGGTTTGCGCATT
CACAGTTCTCCGCAAGAATTGATTGGCTCCAATTCTTGGAGTGGTGAATCCGTTAGCGAGGTGCCGCCGG
CTTCCATTCAGGTCGAGGTGGCCCGGCTCCATGCACCGCGACGCAACGCGGGGAGGCAGACAAGGTATAG
GGCGGCGCCTACAATCCATGCCAACCCGTTCCATGTGCTCGCCGAGGCGGCATAAATCGCCGTGACGATC
AGCGGTCCAGTGATCGAAGTTAGGCTGGTAAGAGCCGCGAGCGATCCTTGAAGCTGTCCCTGATGGTCGT
CATCTACCTGCCTGGACAGCATGGCCTGCAACGCGGGCATCCCGATGCCGCCGGAAGCGAGAAGAATCAT
AATGGGGAAGGCCATCCAGCCTCGCGTCGCGAACGCCAGCAAGACGTAGCCCAGCGCGTCGGCCGCCATG
CCGGCGATAATGGCCTGCTTCTCGCCGAAACGTTTGGTGGCGGGACCAGTGACGAAGGCTTGAGCGAGGG
CGTGCAAGATTCCGAATACCGCAAGCGACAGGCCGATCATCGTCGCGCTCCAGCGAAAGCGGTCCTCGCC
GAAAATGACCCAGAGCGCTGCCGGCACCTGTCCTACGAGTTGCATGATAAAGAAGACAGTCATAAGTGCG
GCGACGATAGTCATGCCCCGCGCCCACCGGAAGGAGCTGACTGGGTTGAAGGCTCTCAAGGGCATCGGTC
GAGATCCCGGTGCCTAATGAGTGAGCTAACTTACATTAATTGCGTTGCGCTCACTGCCCGCTTTCCAGTC
GGGAAACCTGTCGTGCCAGCTGCATTAATGAATCGGCCAACGCGCGGGGAGAGGCGGTTTGCGTATTGGG
CGCCAGGGTGGTTTTTCTTTTCACCAGTGAGACGGGCAACAGCTGATTGCCCTTCACCGCCTGGCCCTGA
GAGAGTTGCAGCAAGCGGTCCACGCTGGTTTGCCCCAGCAGGCGAAAATCCTGTTTGATGGTGGTTAACG
GCGGGATATAACATGAGCTGTCTTCGGTATCGTCGTATCCCACTACCGAGATATCCGCACCAACGCGCAG
CCCGGACTCGGTAATGGCGCGCATTGCGCCCAGCGCCATCTGATCGTTGGCAACCAGCATCGCAGTGGGA
ACGATGCCCTCATTCAGCATTTGCATGGTTTGTTGAAAACCGGACATGGCACTCCAGTCGCCTTCCCGTT
CCGCTATCGGCTGAATTTGATTGCGAGTGAGATATTTATGCCAGCCAGCCAGACGCAGACGCGCCGAGAC
AGAACTTAATGGGCCCGCTAACAGCGCGATTTGCTGGTGACCCAATGCGACCAGATGCTCCACGCCCAGT
CGCGTACCGTCTTCATGGGAGAAAATAATACTGTTGATGGGTGTCTGGTCAGAGACATCAAGAAATAACG
CCGGAACATTAGTGCAGGCAGCTTCCACAGCAATGGCATCCTGGTCATCCAGCGGATAGTTAATGATCAG
CCCACTGACGCGTTGCGCGAGAAGATTGTGCACCGCCGCTTTACAGGCTTCGACGCCGCTTCGTTCTACC
ATCGACACCACCACGCTGGCACCCAGTTGATCGGCGCGAGATTTAATCGCCGCGACAATTTGCGACGGCG
CGTGCAGGGCCAGACTGGAGGTGGCAACGCCAATCAGCAACGACTGTTTGCCCGCCAGTTGTTGTGCCAC
GCGGTTGGGAATGTAATTCAGCTCCGCCATCGCCGCTTCCACTTTTTCCCGCGTTTTCGCAGAAACGTGG
CTGGCCTGGTTCACCACGCGGGAAACGGTCTGATAAGAGACACCGGCATACTCTGCGACATCGTATAACG
TTACTGGTTTCACATTCACCACCCTGAATTGACTCTCTTCCGGGCGCTATCATGCCATACCGCGAAAGGT
TTTGCGCCATTCGATGGTGTCCGGGATCTCGACGCTCTCCCTTATGCGACTCCTGCATTAGGAAGCAGCC
CAGTAGTAGGTTGAGGCCGTTGAGCACCGCCGCCGCAAGGAATGGTGCATGCAAGGAGATGGCGCCCAAC
AGTCCCCCGGCCACGGGGCCTGCCACCATACCCACGCCGAAACAAGCGCTCATGAGCCCGAAGTGGCGAG
CCCGATCTTCCCCATCGGTGATGTCGGCGATATAGGCGCCAGCAACCGCACCTGTGGCGCCGGTGATGCC
GGCCACGATGCGTCCGGCGTAGAGGATCGAGATCTCGATCCCGCGAAATTAATACGACTCACTATAGGGG
AATTGTGAGCGGATAACAATTCCCCTCTAGAAATAATTTTGTTTAACTTTAAGAAGGAGATATACCATGG
GCAGCAGCCATCATCATCATCATCACAGCAGCGGCCTGGTGCCGCGCGGCAGCCATATGGTGAGCAAGGG
CGAGGAGCTGTTCACCGGGGTGGTGCCCATCCTGGTCGAGCTGGACGGCGACGTAAACGGCCACAAGTTC
AGCGTGTCCGGCGAGGGCGAGGGCGATGCCACCTACGGCAAGCTGACCCTGAAGTTCATCTGCACCACCG
GCAAGCTGCCCGTGCCCTGGCCCACCCTCGTGACCACCTTCGGCTACGGCCTGCAGTGCTTCGCCCGCTA
CCCCGACCACATGAAGCAGCACGACTTCTTCAAGTCCGCCATGCCCGAAGGCTACGTCCAGGAGCGCACC
ATCTTCTTCAAGGACGACGGCAACTACAAGACCCGCGCCGAGGTGAAGTTCGAGGGCGACACCCTGGTGA
ACCGCATCGAGCTGAAGGGCATCGACTTCAAGGAGGACGGCAACATCCTGGGGCACAAGCTGGAGTACAA
CTACAACAGCCACAACGTCTATATCATGGCCGACAAGCAGAAGAACGGCATCAAGGTGAACTTCAAGATC
CGCCACAACATCGAGGACGGCAGCGTGCAGCTCGCCGACCACTACCAGCAGAACACCCCCATCGGCGACG
GCCCCGTGCTGCTGCCCGACAACCACTACCTGAGCTACCAGTCCGCCCTGAGCAAAGACCCCAACGAGAA
GCGCGATCACATGGTCCTGCTGGAGTTCGTGACCGCCGCCGGGATCACTCTCGGCATGGACGAGCTGTAC
AAGTCGAATTCCGGCCCCCCCTGCCCCGCCGCCGCCCATATGATGCCCGTCTTCCACACGCGCACCATCG
AGAGCATCTTGGAGCCCGTGGCTCAGCAGATCTCCCACCTGGTCATCATGCACGAGGAGGGGGAGGTAGA
CGGCAAGGCCATCCCGGACCTCACCGCCCCCGTGTCGGCCGTGCAGGCCGCTGTCAGCAACCTGGTGCGG
GTTGGAAAAGAAACTGTGCAGACAACAGAAGACCAGATCTTGAAAAGGGATATGCCACCAGCATTCATCA
AAGTAGAGAATGCCTGCACCAAGCTCGTTCGAGCAGCCCAGATGCTGCAAGCAGATCCTTATTCAGTACC
AGCTCGTGACTACCTAATTGATGGATCAAGAGGCATCCTTTCTGGAACATCAGACTTACTTCTGACATTT
GATGAAGCGGAGGTCCGTAAAATCATCCGTGTCTGCAAAGGAATATTGGAATATCTGACTGTGGCAGAAG
TAGTAGAGACTATGGAGGATTTGGTGACATATACAAAGAATCTAGGGCCAGGAATGACAAAGATGGCGAA
AATGATCGATGAGAGACAACAGGAATTAACTCATCAGGAACATAGGGTTATGCTGGTGAACTCCATGAAT
ACTGTGAAGGAGCTATTGCCTGTACTTATTTCAGCTATGAAGATCTTTGTAACCACAAAAAACACTAAAA
GCCAGGGAATAGAAGAGGCCTTGAAAAATCGCAATTTCACAGTAGAGAAAATGAGTGCTGAGATAAATGA
AATAATCCGTGTATTACAACTCACTTCCTGGGATGAAGATGCCTGGGCCAGCAAGGACACTGAAGCCATG
AAAAGAGCTTTAGCCCTAATAGATTCAAAGATGAACCAGGCAAAAGGCTGGCTGAGAGATCCAAACGCAC
CTCCAGGGGATGCTGGTGAGCAAGCAATAAGGCAGATCCTTGATGAAGCTGGAAAAGCAGGAGAATTGTG
TGCAGGCAAAGAACGCAGGGAGATTCTGGGAACATGCAAAACTTTGGGCCAAATGACTGATCAACTTGCT
GATCTCCGAGCTAGAGGACAGGGTGCTACACCGATGGCAATGCAGAAGGCACAGCAGGTGTCACAAGGCC
TGGATTTGCTCACTGCAAAAGTGGAGAATGCAGCCCGGAAATTGGAGGCCATGACAAACTCTAAGCAGGC
TATTGCAAAGAAGATTGATGCTGCTCAGAACTGGCTTGCGGATCCCAACGGCGGAAGTGAAGGAGAAGAA
CACATTCGAGGAATTATGTCTGAAGCAAGGAAAGTTGCAGAATTGTGTGAGGAGCCTAAAGAAAGAGATG
ATATCCTTCGCTCCTTGGGGGAAATCTCTGCTCTGACAGCTAAGCTGTCAGATCTGCGACGACATGGGAA
AGGCGACTCTCCTGAGGCCCGTGCATTGGCCAAGCAAATAGCTACATCACTTCAGAACTTACAGTCCAAA
ACAAACAGAGCTGTAGCAAATACTAGGCCAGTTAAAGCTGCTGTCCATTTGGAGGGCAAGATTGAGCAAG
CCCAGAGGTGGATAGATAATCCTACAGTTGATGATCGGGGAGTAGGCCAGGCAGCAATTCGGGGTTTGGT
TGCAGAAGGTCGTCGTCTAGCCAATGTCATGATGGGACCTTATCGTCAGGACCTGCTTGCCAAATGTGAC
CGTGTAGACCAGCTGGCTGCTCAGCTTGCTGACCTTGCAGCAAGAGGGGAAGGAGAGTCTCCTCAGGCTA
GGGCAATTGCTGCTCAGCTTCAGGACTCCCTGAAGGATCTCAAAGCACGGATGCAAGAAGCAATGACCCA
GGAGGTGTCTGATGTTTTCAGTGACACTACAACCCCTATTAAGTTGTTAGCAGTAGCAGCCACTGCTCCT
TCTGATACTCCCAATAGAGAAGAGGTGTTTGAAGAAAGAGCAGCAAATTTTGAAAACCATGCTGCTAGAC
TGGGAGCAACAGCAGAAAAAGCAGCTGCAGTTGGAACTGCTAATAAAACTACTGTGGAAGGCATTCAGGC
AACAGTCAAATCTGCAAGGGAGCTTACACCACAGGTAGTATCGGCTGCTCGAATCCTCCTGAGAAATCCT
GGAAATCAAGCTGCTTATGAGCATTTTGAGACAATGAAAAACCAATGGATTGATAATGTAGAAAAGATGA
CAGGGCTGGTGGATGAGGCCATCGATACCAAGTCTCTGTTGGATGCATCAGAAGAGGCTATTAAGAAGGA
TCTTGATAAATGCAAAGTTGCAATGGCCAATATGCAACCTCAGATGCTGGTAGCTGGAGCCACCAGCATT
GCTAGACGAGCGAACCGCATCCTGCTTGTGGCAAAACGGGAGGTTGAAAATTCAGAAGACCCTAAATTCA
GGGAGGCTGTTAAAGCAGCTTCTGATGAGCTGAGCAAAACCATATCACCGATGGTAATGGATGCTAAAGC
TGTAGCAGGAAATATCTCTGATCCTGGTTTGCAGAAGAGTTTCTTGGATTCTGGATACAGGATTCTGGGA
GCTGTGGCCAAAGTCAGAGAAGCCTTTCAGCCTCAGGAGCCAGACTTTCCCCCTCCTCCTCCTGACCTAG
AGCATTAACTCGAGGATCCGGCTGCTAACAAAGCCCGAAAGGAAGCTGAGTTGGCTGCTGCCACCGCTGA
GCAATAACTAGCATAACCCCTTGGGGCCTCTAAACGGGTCTTGAGGGGTTTTTTGCTGAAAGGAGGAACT
ATATCCGGATATCCCGCAAGAGGCCCGGCAGTACCGGCATAACCAAGCCTATGCCTACAGCATCCAGGGT
GACGGTGCCGAGGATGACGATGAGCGCATTGTTAGATTTCATACACGGTGCCTGACTGCGTTAGCAATTT
AACTGTGATAAACTACCGCATTAAAGCTTATCGATGATAAGCTGTCAAACATGAGAA
