>Addgene plasmid #46264 | pET15b/EYFP-GgVcl 1-851 | addgene partial sequence | sequence record 66832 | T7 5'-TAATACGACTCACTATAGGG-3'
CCCTCTAGAAATAATTTTGTTTAACTTTAAGAAGGAGATATACCATGGGCAGCAGCCATCATCATCATCA
TCACAGCAGCGGCCTGGTGCCGCGCGGCAGCCATATGGTGAGCAAGGGCGAGGAGCTGTTCACCGGGGTG
GTGCCCATCCTGGTCGAGCTGGACGGCGACGTAAACGGCCACAAGTTCAGCGTGTCCGGCGAGGGCGAGG
GCGATGCCACCTACGGCAAGCTGACCCTGAAGTTCATCTGCACCACCGGCAAGCTGCCCGTGCCCTGGCC
CACCCTCGTGACCACCTTCGGCTACGGCCTGCAGTGCTTCGCCCGCTACCCCGACCACATGAAGCAGCAC
GACTTCTTCAAGTCCGCCATGCCCGAAGGCTACGTCCAGGAGCGCACCATCTTCTTCAAGGACGACGGCA
ACTACAAGACCCGCGCCGAGGTGAAGTTCGAGGGCGACACCCTGGTGAACCGCATCGAGCTGAAGGGCAT
CGACTTCAAGGAGGACGGCAACATCCTGGGGCACAAGCTGGAGTACAACTACAACAGCCACAACGTCTAT
ATCATGGCCGACAAGCAGAAGAACGGCATCAAGGTGAACTTCAAGATCCGCCACAACATCGAGGACGGCA
GCGTGCAGCTCGCCGACCACTACCAGCAGAACACCCCCATCGGCGACGGCCCCGTGCTGCTGCCCGACAA
CCACTACCTGAGCTACCAGTCCGCCCTGAGCAAAGACCCCAACGAGAAGCGCGATCACATGGTCCTGCTG
GAGTTCGTGACCGCCGCCGGGATCACTCTCGGCATGGACGAGCTGTACAAGTCGAATTCCGGCCCCCCCT
GCCCCGCCGCCGCCCA
