>Addgene plasmid #46264 | pET15b/EYFP-GgVcl 1-851 | addgene partial sequence | sequence record 66834 | EGFP_C
GACGAGCTGTACAAGTCGAATTCCGGCCCCCCCTGCCCCGCCGCCGCCCATATGATGCCCGTCTTCCACA
CGCGCACCATCGAGAGCATCTTGGAGCCCGTGGCTCAGCAGATCTCCCACCTGGTCATCATGCACGAGGA
GGGGGAGGTAGACGGCAAGGCCATCCCGGACCTCACCGCCCCCGTGTCGGCCGTGCAGGCCGCTGTCAGC
AACCTGGTGCGGGTTGGAAAAGAAACTGTGCAGACAACAGAAGACCAGATCTTGAAAAGGGATATGCCAC
CAGCATTCATCAAAGTAGAGAATGCCTGCACCAAGCTCGTTCGAGCAGCCCAGATGCTGCAAGCAGATCC
TTATTCAGTACCAGCTCGTGACTACCTAATTGATGGATCAAGAGGCATCCTTTCTGGAACATCAGACTTA
CTTCTGACATTTGATGAAGCGGAGGTCCGTAAAATCATCCGTGTCTGCAAAGGAATATTGGAATATCTGA
CTGTGGCAGAAGTAGTAGAGACTATGGAGGATTTGGTGACATATACAAAGAATCTAGGGCCAGGAATGAC
AAAGATGGCGAAAATGATCGATGAGAGACAACAGGAATTAACTCATCAGGAACATAGGGTTATGCTGGTG
AACTCCATGAATACTGTGAAGGAGCTATTGCCTGTACTTATTTCAGCTATGAAGATCTTTGTAACCACAA
AAAACACTAAAAGCCAGGGAATAGAAGAGGCCTTGAAAAATCGCAATTTCACAGTAGAGAAAATGAGTGC
TGAGATAAATGAAATAATCCGTGTATTACAACTCACTTCCTGGGATGAAGATGCCTGGGCCAGCAAGGAC
ACTGAAGCCATGAAAAGAGCTTTAGCCCTAATAGATTCAAAGATGAACCAGGCAAAAGGCTGGCTGA
