>Addgene plasmid #46264 | pET15b/EYFP-GgVcl 1-851 | addgene partial sequence | sequence record 66835 | T7term 5'-GCTAGTTATTGCTCAGCGG-3'
CTTTCGGGCTTTGTTAGCAGCCGGATCCTCGAGTTAATGCTCTAGGTCAGGAGGAGGAGGGGGAAAGTCT
GGCTCCTGAGGCTGAAAGGCTTCTCTGACTTTGGCCACAGCTCCCAGAATCCTGTATCCAGAATCCAAGA
AACTCTTCTGCAAACCAGGATCAGAGATATTTCCTGCTACAGCTTTAGCATCCATTACCATCGGTGATAT
GGTTTTGCTCAGCTCATCAGAAGCTGCTTTAACAGCCTCCCTGAATTTAGGGTCTTCTGAATTTTCAACC
TCCCGTTTTGCCACAAGCAGGATGCGGTTCGCTCGTCTAGCAATGCTGGTGGCTCCAGCTACCAGCATCT
GAGGTTGCATATTGGCCATTGCAACTTTGCATTTATCAAGATCCTTCTTAATAGCCTCTTCTGATGCATC
CAACAGAGACTTGGTATCGATGGCCTCATCCACCAGCCCTGTCATCTTTTCTACATTATCAATCCATTGG
TTTTTCATTGTCTCAAAATGCTCATAAGCAGCTTGATTTCCAGGATTTCTCAGGAGGATTCGAGCAGCCG
ATACTACCTGTGGTGTAAGCTCCCTTGCAGATTTGACTGTTGCCTGAATGCCTTCCACAGTAGTTTTATT
AGCAGTTCCAACTGCAGCTGCTTTTTCTGCTGTTGCTCCCAGTCTAGCAGCATGGTTTTCAAAATTTGCT
GCTCTTTCTTCAAACACCTCTTCTCTATTGGGAGTATCAGAAGGAGCAGTGGCTGCTACTGCTAACAACT
TAATAGGGGTTGTAGTGTCACTGAAAACATCAGACACCTCCTGGGTCATTGCTTCTTGCATCCGCGCTTT
GAGATCCTTCAGGGAGTCCTGAAGCTGAGCAGCAATTGCCCTA
